Addgene plasmid #35134: p6869 pOZ-N puro HA-HPV18 E2
Depositing lab: Peter Howley. Depositing organization: Harvard Medical School. Publication: Systematic identification of interactions between host cell proteins and E7 oncoproteins from diverse human papillomaviruses. White EA, Sowa ME, Tan MJ, Jeudy S, Hayes SD, Santha S, Munger K, Harper JW, Howley PM. Proc Natl Acad Sci U S A. 2012 Jan 9. 10.1073/pnas.1116776109 PubMed 22232672.
Backbone
  Vector backbone: MSCV-IP
  Vector type: Mammalian Expression, Retroviral
  Selectable markers: Puromycin
Growth in bacteria
  Bacterial resistance: Ampicillin, 100 μg/mL
  Growth temperature: 37°C
  Growth strain: DH5alpha
  Copy number: Unknown
Gene/Insert
  Gene/Insert name: HPV18 E2
  Species: HPV18
  Entrez Gene: E2 (a.k.a. HpV18gp4)
  Promoter: LTR
  Tag / fusion protein: HA (N terminal on backbone)
  Cloning method: Gateway Cloning
  Sequencing primers: 5′ unknown
Terms and licenses: Academic/Nonprofit Terms; Industry Terms: Not Available to Industry
How to cite: p6869 pOZ-N puro HA-HPV18 E2 was a gift from Peter Howley (Addgene plasmid # 35134 ; http://n2t.net/addgene:35134 ; RRID:Addgene_35134)
