[The description below was written by a language model from this plasmid's Addgene catalogue record.]
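Description:
p6869 pOZ-N puro HA-HPV18 E2 is a retroviral mammalian expression plasmid that carries the E2 open reading frame of human papillomavirus type 18. The recorded backbone is MSCV-IP, a murine stem cell virus-derived vector, although the plasmid name also refers to pOZ-N; the record does not explain how the two designations relate. It is propagated in E. coli under ampicillin selection. The copy number is listed as unknown, and the origin of replication is not stated. No feature table or annotated map is provided, so the exact arrangement of elements cannot be confirmed beyond the catalogue fields.

The E2 coding sequence was introduced by Gateway recombination and is expressed from the retroviral LTR, which acts as the promoter once the provirus has integrated into the host genome. An HA epitope tag encoded by the backbone is fused to the N terminus of E2, allowing detection or immunoprecipitation with anti-HA reagents. A puromycin resistance marker allows selection of transduced mammalian cells. The record does not describe how it is linked to the insert, though "IP" in MSCV vector names commonly denotes an IRES-puromycin cassette. As with other vectors of this type, the plasmid would be supplied to a packaging cell line that provides the viral structural proteins in trans, and the resulting particles used to generate stably expressing cell populations.

E2 is the papillomavirus regulator of viral transcription and genome replication. The associated publication concerns systematic identification of interactions between host cell proteins and HPV proteins, so stable expression of tagged E2 for affinity purification of host binding partners is a plausible use, although the record does not state a purpose.
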