>Addgene plasmid #35134 | p6869 pOZ-N puro HA-HPV18 E2 | addgene partial sequence | sequence record 44417 | pLXSN-5
CTCCTTCTCTAGGCGCCCCCATATGGCCATATGAGATCCTATATGGGGCACCCCCGCCCCTTGTAAACTT
CCCTGACCCTGACATGACAAGAGTTACTAACAGCCCCTCTCTCCAAGCTCACTTACAGGCTCTCTACTTA
GTCCAGCACGAAGTCTGGAGACCTCTGGCGGCAGCCTACCAAGAACAACTGGACCGACCGGTGGTACCTC
ACCCTTACCGAGTCGGCGACACAGTGTGGGTCCGCCGACACCAGACTAAGAACCTAGAACCTCGCTGGAA
AGGACCTTACACAGTCCTGCTGACCACCCCCACCGCCCTCAAAGTAGACGGCATCGCAGCTTGGATACAC
GCCGCCCACGTGAAGGCTGCCGACCCCGGGGGTGGACCATCCTCTAGACTGCCAGATCTTCCGCTCGATG
AACCATGCTCGATGGAGGATACCCCTACGACGTGCCCGACTACGCCGGAGGACTCGAGCAGACACCGAAG
GAAACCCTTTCGGAACGTTTAAGTGCGTTGCAGGACAAAATCATAGACCACTATGAAAATGACAGTAAAG
ACATAGACAGCCAAATACAGTATTGGCAACTAATACGTTGGGAAAATGCAATATTCTTTGCAGCAAGGGA
ACATGGCATACAGACATTAAACCACCAGGTGGTGCCAGCCTATAACATTTCAAAAAGTAAAGCACATAAA
GCTATTGAACTGCAAATGGCCCTACAAGGCCTTGCACAAAGTGCATACAAAACCGAGGATTGGACACTGC
AAGACACATGCGAGGAACTATGGAATACAGAACCTACTCACTGCTTTAAAAAAGGTGGCCAAACAGTACA
AGTATATTTTGATG
